Addgene plasmid #38245: pLJM60-Ptb
Depositing lab: David Sabatini. Depositing organization: Whitehead Institute for Biomedical Research. Publication: A unifying model for mTORC1-mediated regulation of mRNA translation. Thoreen CC, Chantranupong L, Keys HR, Wang T, Gray NS, Sabatini DM. Nature. 2012 May 2;485(7396):109-13. doi: 10.1038/nature11083. PubMed 22552098.
Backbone
  Vector backbone: pLJM60
  Backbone size w/o insert (bp): 4500
  Total vector size (bp): 5500
  Vector type: Mammalian Expression, Lentiviral
Growth in bacteria
  Bacterial resistance: Ampicillin, 100 μg/mL
  Growth temperature: 37°C
  Growth strain: DH5alpha
  Copy number: Unknown
Gene/Insert
  Gene/Insert name: Ptb
  Species: M. musculus (mouse)
  Insert size (bp): 1589
  GenBank ID: NM_001077363
  Entrez Gene: Ptbp1 (a.k.a. HNRPI, PTB-1, PTB2, PTB3, PTB4, Ptb, pPTB)
  Tag / fusion protein: FLAG (N terminal on backbone)
  Cloning method: Restriction Enzyme; 5′ cloning site Sal1 (not destroyed); 3′ cloning site Not1 (not destroyed)
  Sequencing primers: 5′ ATGGACGGCATCGTCCCAGACATAGC; 3′ CTAGATGGTGGACTTGGAAAAGGAC
Terms and licenses: Academic/Nonprofit Terms; Industry Terms: Not Available to Industry
How to cite: pLJM60-Ptb was a gift from David Sabatini (Addgene plasmid # 38245 ; http://n2t.net/addgene:38245 ; RRID:Addgene_38245)
