[The description below was written by a language model from this plasmid's Addgene catalogue record and pLannotate feature annotations shown in this document.]
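Description:
pLJM60-Ptb is a lentiviral mammalian expression plasmid built on the pLJM60 backbone that carries the mouse Ptbp1 (polypyrimidine tract-binding protein, Ptb) coding sequence cloned between retained SalI and NotI sites. It is propagated in E. coli through a high-copy ColE1/pUC-type origin with ampicillin selection (AmpR), and it also carries an f1 origin and an SV40 origin. The viral framework is that of a third-generation, self-inactivating HIV-1 vector. An RSV promoter fused to a truncated 5' LTR drives genomic RNA production in packaging cells. It is followed by the Ψ packaging signal with a gag fragment, the Rev response element for Rev-dependent nuclear export, a cPPT/CTS element, and a ΔU3 3' LTR that silences LTR promoter activity after integration. An SV40 poly(A) signal lies downstream of the 3' LTR.

Within the transfer cassette, a CMV enhancer/promoter drives the Ptbp1 open reading frame, which is fused at its N terminus to a backbone-encoded FLAG epitope for detection or immunoprecipitation. Partial matches to a CMV intron, an SP6 promoter and an IgH signal sequence are annotated just upstream of the tag, but they are fragments and their functional relevance is not stated. A separate human PGK promoter drives puromycin N-acetyltransferase, allowing selection of stably transduced cells. The construct is suited to stable expression of FLAG-tagged PTB in mammalian cells, and it was deposited in connection with work on mTORC1-mediated control of mRNA translation. The catalogue lists a total size of about 5.5 kb, whereas the sequenced record is 10,403 nt. The annotated Ptbp1 region is also slightly longer than the stated insert size.
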