Features (pLannotate 1.2.2; 32 found; start..end, strand, type, name):
      1..227     +  promoter       RSV promoter: Rous sarcoma virus enhancer/promoter
    228..408     +  LTR            5' LTR (truncated): truncated 5' long terminal repeat (LTR) from HIV-1
    455..580     +  misc_feature   HIV-1 Ψ: packaging signal of human immunodeficiency virus type 1
    564..902     +  CDS            HIV-1 gag (fragment): gag protein from human immunodeficiency virus 1; gag
   1077..1310    +  misc_feature   RRE: The Rev response element (RRE) of HIV-1 allows for Rev-dependent mRNA export from the nucleus to the cytoplasm.
   1656..1725    -  ncRNA          RNA-OUT: Accession: RF00240 - RNA-OUT
   2941..3060    +  CDS            env (fragment): ENV_HV1H2 - Experimental evidence at protein level: Swiss-Prot protein existence level 1. [Transmembrane protein gp41]: Acts as a class I viral fusion protein. Under the current model, the protein has at least 3 conformational states: pre-fusion native state, pre-hairpin intermediate state, and post-fusion hairpin state. During fusion of viral and target intracellular membranes, the coiled coil regions (heptad repeats) assume a trimer-of-hairpins structure, positioning the fusion peptide in close proximity to the C-terminal region of the ectodomain. The formation of this structure appears to d
   3052..3183    +  enhancer       CMV enhancer (fragment): human cytomegalovirus immediate early enhancer; contains an 18-bp deletion relative to the standard CMV enhancer
   3184..3387    +  promoter       CMV promoter: human cytomegalovirus (CMV) immediate early promoter
   3523..3566    +  intron         CMV intron (fragment): modified intron A from human cytomegalovirus
   3618..3636    +  promoter       SP6 promoter: promoter for bacteriophage SP6 RNA polymerase
   3640..3677    +  CDS            IgH signal sequence (fragment): signal sequence from the mouse immunoglobulin heavy chain variable region
   3730..3750    +  CDS            FLAG (fragment): FLAG® epitope tag, followed by an enterokinase cleavage site
   3775..5439    +  CDS            Ptbp1: PTBP1_RAT - Also known as Ptb, Pybp, Tbfii. Experimental evidence at protein level: Swiss-Prot protein existence level 1. Plays a role in pre-mRNA splicing and in the regulation of alternative splicing events. Activates exon skipping of its own pre- mRNA during muscle cell differentiation. Binds to the polypyrimidine tract of introns. May promote RNA looping when bound to two separate polypyrimidine tracts in the same pre-mRNA. May promote the binding of U2 snRNP to pre-mRNA. Cooperates with RAVER1 to modulate switching between mutually exclusive exons during maturation of the TPM1 pre- mRNA.
   5497..5614    +  misc_feature   cPPT/CTS: central polypurine tract and central termination sequence of HIV-1
   5663..6173    +  promoter       hPGK promoter: human phosphoglycerate kinase 1 promoter
   6195..6794    +  CDS            PuroR: puromycin N-acetyltransferase; pac from Streptomyces alboniger; confers resistance to puromycin
   6837..6920    +  CDS            nef (fragment): NEF_HV1Z2 - Experimental evidence at protein level: Swiss-Prot protein existence level 1. Extracellular Nef protein targets CD4(+) T-lymphocytes for apoptosis by interacting with CXCR4 surface receptors. From Human immunodeficiency virus type 1 group M subtype D (isolate Z2/CDC-Z34) (HIV-1).
   6922..7155    +  LTR            3' LTR (ΔU3): self-inactivating 3' long terminal repeat (LTR) from HIV-1
   7227..7348    +  polyA_signal   SV40 poly(A) signal: SV40 polyadenylation signal
   7388..7523    +  rep_origin     SV40 ori: SV40 origin of replication
   7544..7562    -  promoter       T7 promoter: promoter for bacteriophage T7 RNA polymerase
   7570..7725    +  CDS            lacZα (fragment): LacZα fragment of β-galactosidase; lacZ fragment
   7730..8158    +  rep_origin     f1 ori (sequence partly withheld): f1 bacteriophage origin of replication; arrow indicates direction of (+) strand synthesis
   8211..8315    +  promoter       AmpR promoter: bla
   8316..9176    +  CDS            AmpR: β-lactamase; bla; confers resistance to ampicillin, carbenicillin, and related antibiotics
   9347..9935    +  rep_origin     ori: high-copy-number ColE1/pMB1/pBR322/pUC origin of replication
  10118..10210   +  CDS            lacI (fragment): lac repressor; lacI; The lac repressor binds to the lac operator to inhibit transcription in E. coli. This inhibition can be relieved by adding lactose or isopropyl-β-D-thiogalactopyranoside (IPTG).
  10223..10244   +  protein_bind   CAP binding site: CAP binding activates transcription in the presence of cAMP. E. coli catabolite activator protein
  10259..10289   +  promoter       lac promoter: promoter for the E. coli lac operon
  10297..10313   +  protein_bind   lac operator: The lac repressor binds to the lac operator to inhibit transcription in E. coli. This inhibition can be relieved by adding lactose or isopropyl-β-D-thiogalactopyranoside (IPTG). lac repressor encoded by lacI
  10358..10376   +  promoter       T3 promoter: promoter for bacteriophage T3 RNA polymerase
>Addgene plasmid #38245 | pLJM60-Ptb | addgene full sequence | sequence record 395350 | Addgene NGS Result
TGTAGTCTTATGCAATACTCTTGTAGTCTTGCAACATGGTAACGATGAGTTAGCAACATGCCTTACAAGG
AGAGAAAAAGCACCGTGCATGCCGATTGGTGGAAGTAAGGTGGTACGATCGTGCCTTATTAGGAAGGCAA
CAGACGGGTCTGACATGGATTGGACGAACCACTGAATTGCCGCATTGCAGAGATATTGTATTTAAGTGCC
TAGCTCGATACATAAACGGGTCTCTCTGGTTAGACCAGATCTGAGCCTGGGAGCTCTCTGGCTAACTAGG
GAACCCACTGCTTAAGCCTCAATAAAGCTTGCCTTGAGTGCTTCAAGTAGTGTGTGCCCGTCTGTTGTGT
GACTCTGGTAACTAGAGATCCCTCAGACCCTTTTAGTCAGTGTGGAAAATCTCTAGCAGTGGCGCCCGAA
CAGGGACTTGAAAGCGAAAGGGAAACCAGAGGAGCTCTCTCGACGCAGGACTCGGCTTGCTGAAGCGCGC
ACGGCAAGAGGCGAGGGGCGGCGACTGGTGAGTACGCCAAAAATTTTGACTAGCGGAGGCTAGAAGGAGA
GAGATGGGTGCGAGAGCGTCAGTATTAAGCGGGGGAGAATTAGATCGCGATGGGAAAAAATTCGGTTAAG
GCCAGGGGGAAAGAAAAAATATAAATTAAAACATATAGTATGGGCAAGCAGGGAGCTAGAACGATTCGCA
GTTAATCCTGGCCTGTTAGAAACATCAGAAGGCTGTAGACAAATACTGGGACAGCTACAACCATCCCTTC
AGACAGGATCAGAAGAACTTAGATCATTATATAATACAGTAGCAACCCTCTATTGTGTGCATCAAAGGAT
AGAGATAAAAGACACCAAGGAAGCTTTAGACAAGATAGAGGAAGAGCAAAACAAAAGTAAGACCACCGCA
CAGCAAGCGGCCGGCCGCTGATCTTCAGACCTGGAGGAGGAGATATGAGGGACAATTGGAGAAGTGAATT
ATATAAATATAAAGTAGTAAAAATTGAACCATTAGGAGTAGCACCCACCAAGGCAAAGAGAAGAGTGGTG
CAGAGAGAAAAAAGAGCAGTGGGAATAGGAGCTTTGTTCCTTGGGTTCTTGGGAGCAGCAGGAAGCACTA
TGGGCGCAGCGTCAATGACGCTGACGGTACAGGCCAGACAATTATTGTCTGGTATAGTGCAGCAGCAGAA
CAATTTGCTGAGGGCTATTGAGGCGCAACAGCATCTGTTGCAACTCACAGTCTGGGGCATCAAGCAGCTC
CAGGCAAGAATCCTGGCTGTGGAAAGATACCTAAAGGATCAACAGCTCCTGGGGATTTGGGGTTGCTCTG
GAAAACTCATTTGCACCACTGCTGTGCCTTGGAATGCTAGTTGGAGTAATAAATCTCTGGAACAGATTTG
GAATCACACGACCTGGATGGAGTGGGACAGAGAAATTAACAATTACACAAGCTTAATACACTCCTTAATT
GAAGAATCGCAAAACCAGCAAGAAAAGAATGAACAAGAATTATTGGAATTAGATAAATGGGCAAGTTTGT
GGAATTGGTTTAACATAACAAATTGGCTGTGGTATATAAAATTATTCATAATGATAGTAGGAGGCTTGGT
ACTGATGAATCCCCTAATGATTTTTATCAAAATCATTAAGTTAAGGTAGATACACATCTTGTCATATGAT
CAAATGGTTTCGCCAAAAATCAATAATCAGACAACAAAATGTGCGAACTCGATATTTTACACGACTCTCT
TTACCAATTCTGCCCCGAATTACACTTAAAACGACTCAACAGCTTAACGTTGGCTTGCCACGCCTTACTT
GACTGTAAAACTCTCACTCTTACCGAACTTGGCCGTAACCTGCCAACCAAAGCGAGAACAAAACATAACA
TCAAACGAATCGACCGATTGTTAGGTAATCGTCACCTCCACAAAGAGCGACTCGCTGTATACCGTTGGCA
TGCTAGCTTTATCTGTTCGGGCAATACGATGCCCATTGTACTTGTTGACTGGTCTGATATCCGTGAGCAA
AAACGGCTTATGGTATTGCGAGCTTCAGTCGCACTACACGGTCGTTCTGTTACTCTTTATGAGAAAGCGT
TCCCGCTTTCAGAGCAATGTTCAAAGAAAGCTCATGACCAATTTCTAGCCGACCTTGCGAGCATTCTACC
GAGTAACACCACACCGCTCATTGTCAGTGATGCTGGCTTTAAAGTGCCATGGTATAAATCCGTTGAGAAG
CTGGGTTGGTACTGGTTAAGTCGAGTAAGAGGAAAAGTACAATATGCAGACCTAGGAGCGGAAAACTGGA
AACCTATCAGCAACTTACATGATATGTCATCTAGTCACTCAAAGACTTTAGGCTATAAGAGGCTGACTAA
AAGCAATCCAATCTCATGCCAAATTCTATTGTATAAATCTCGCTCTAAAGGCCGAAAAAATCAGCGCTCG
ACACGGACTCATTGTCACCACCCGTCACCTAAAATCTACTCAGCGTCGGCAAAGGAGCCATGGATTCTAG
CAACTAACTTACCTGTTGAAATTCGAACACCCAAACAACTTGTTAATATCTATTCGAAGCGAATGCAGAT
TGAAGAAACCTTCCGAGACTTGAAAAGTCCTGCCTACGGACTAGGCCTACGCCATAGCCGAACGAGCAGC
TCAGAGCGTTTTGATATCATGCTGCTAATCGCCCTGATGCTTCAACTAACATGTTGGCTTGCGGGCGTTC
ATGCTCAGAAACAAGGTTGGGACAAGCACTTCCAGGCTAACACAGTCAGAAATCGAAACGTACTCTCAAC
AGTTCGCTTAGGCATGGAAGTTTTGCGGCATTCTGGCTACACAATAACAAGGGAAGACTTACTCGTGGCT
GCAACCCTACTAGCTCAAAATTTATTCACACATGGTTACGCTTTGGGGAAATTATGAGGGGATCTCTCAG
GGCTTGGTAGGTTTAAGAATAGTTTTTGCTGTACTTTCTATAGTGAATAGAGTTAGGCAGGGATATTCAC
CATTATCGTTTCAGACCCACCTCCCAACCCCGAGGGGACCCCATATGCCAAGTACGCCCCCTATTGACGT
CAATGACGGTAAATGGCCCGCCTGGCATTATGCCCAGTACATGACCTTATGGGACTTTCCTACTTGGCAG
TACATCTACGTATTAGTCATCGCTATTACCATGGTGATGCGGTTTTGGCAGTACATCAATGGGCGTGGAT
AGCGGTTTGACTCACGGGGATTTCCAAGTCTCCACCCCATTGACGTCAATGGGAGTTTGTTTTGGCACCA
AAATCAACGGGACTTTCCAAAATGTCGTAACAACTCCGCCCCATTGACGCAAATGGGCGGTAGGCGTGTA
CGGTGGGAGGTCTATATAAGCAGAGCTCGTTTAGTGAACCGTCAGATCGCCTGGAGACGCCATCCACGCT
GTTTTGACCTCCATAGAAGACACCGGGACCGATCCAGCCTCCGCGGCCGGGAACGGTGCATTGGAACGCG
GATTCCCCGTGCCAAGAGTGACGTAAGTACCGCCTATAGAGTCTATAGGCCCACCCCCTTGGCTTCGTTA
GAACGCGGCTACAATTAATACATAACCTTATGTATCATACACATACGATTTAGGTGACACTATAGAATAA
CATCCACTTTGCCTTTCTCTCCACAGGTGTCCACTCCCAGGTCCAACTGCACCTCGGTTCTATCGATTGA
ATTCACCATGGAAATGGACTACAAGGATGACGATGACAAGGGTGGTGGTGGTGGTGCGTCGACGATGGAC
GGCATCGTCCCAGACATAGCAGTCGGTACAAAGCGGGGATCCGACGAGCTCTTCTCCACGTGTGTCAGCA
ACGGCCCCTTCATCATGAGCAGCTCTGCCTCAGCAGCCAATGGAAACGATAGCAAGAAGTTCAAAGGTGA
CAACAGGAGCGCAGGAGTCCCTTCCAGAGTCATCCATGTCAGAAAGCTGCCCAGCGATGTCACTGAGGGC
GAGGTCATCTCCCTAGGGCTGCCCTTTGGAAAGGTTACCAACCTTCTCATGCTGAAGGGGAAGAACCAGG
CCTTCATTGAGATGAACACAGAGGAGGCTGCCAACACTATGGTTAACTACTATACATCGGTGGCGCCAGT
GCTTCGTGGACAGCCCATCTACATCCAGTTCTCCAACCACAAAGAGCTCAAGACCGACAGCTCGCCCAAC
CAGGCACGTGCCCAGGCAGCCCTGCAGGCTGTAAACTCCGTCCAGTCTGGAAACCTGGCCTTGGCAGCGT
CCGCTGCTGCCGTGGATGCAGGAATGGCAATGGCAGGGCAGAGCCCAGTGCTCAGGATCATTGTGGAAAA
CCTTTTCTACCCAGTGACCCTGGACGTGCTGCACCAGATCTTCTCTAAGTTTGGCACCGTCCTGAAGATC
ATCACGTTCACCAAGAACAACCAGTTCCAGGCGCTGCTGCAGTATGCTGACCCTGTGAGCGCCCAGCATG
CCAAGCTGTCCCTGGATGGCCAGAACATCTACAACGCCTGCTGCACGCTGCGCATCGACTTCTCCAAGCT
CACCAGTCTCAATGTCAAGTACAACAATGATAAGAGCAGAGACTACACTCGACCTGACCTGCCCTCTGGA
GACAGCCAGCCTTCACTAGACCAGACCATGGCAGCAGCCTTTGGTGCGCCCGGCATAATGTCAGCCTCTC
CGTATGCAGGAGCCGGGTTCCCTCCCACCTTTGCCATCCCTCAGGCCGCAGGCCTCTCTGTCCCTAATGT
CCATGGAGCCTTGGCCCCCCTGGCCATCCCGTCTGCTGCTGCTGCTGCTGCGGCCAGCCGCATTGCCATC
CCAGGGTTGGCAGGTGCTGGGAATTCTGTCCTTTTGGTCAGCAATCTGAACCCTGAGAGAGTCACACCCC
AAAGCCTCTTTATTCTCTTCGGCGTCTACGGTGATGTGCAGCGGGTGAAGATCCTGTTCAATAAGAAGGA
GAACGCACTTGTGCAGATGGCAGACGGCAGCCAGGCCCAGCTGGCCATGAGCCACCTGAACGGGCACAAG
CTGCACGGGAAGTCAGTGCGCATTACACTGTCCAAGCATCAGAGTGTGCAGCTGCCTCGGGAGGGTCAGG
AGGACCAGGGCCTGACCAAGGACTATGGCAGCTCCCCGCTGCACCGCTTCAAGAAACCAGGCTCCAAGAA
CTTCCAGAACATCTTTCCACCCTCAGCTACCCTGCACCTCTCCAACATCCCGCCCTCTGTGTCAGAGGAC
GACCTCAAGAGCCTCTTCTCCAGCAACGGTGGTGTGGTCAAAGGCTTCAAGTTCTTCCAGAAGGACCGCA
AGATGGCACTGATCCAGATGGGCTCTGTGGAGGAGGCTGTGCAGGCGCTGATTGAACTGCACAACCATGA
CCTGGGCGAGAACCACCACCTGCGAGTGTCCTTTTCCAAGTCCACCATCTAGGCGGCCGCAGTGAGAATT
CTCGACCTCGAGACAAATGGCAGTATTCATCCACAATTTTAAAAGAAAAGGGGGGATTGGGGGGTACAGT
GCAGGGGAAAGAATAGTAGACATAATAGCAACAGACATACAAACTAAAGAATTACAAAAACAAATTACAA
AAATTCAAAATTTTCGGGTTTATTACAGGGACAGCAGAGATCCACTTTGGCCGCGGCTCGAGGGGGTTGG
GGTTGCGCCTTTTCCAAGGCAGCCCTGGGTTTGCGCAGGGACGCGGCTGCTCTGGGCGTGGTTCCGGGAA
ACGCAGCGGCGCCGACCCTGGGTCTCGCACATTCTTCACGTCCGTTCGCAGCGTCACCCGGATCTTCGCC
GCTACCCTTGTGGGCCCCCCGGCGACGCTTCCTGCTCCGCCCCTAAGTCGGGAAGGTTCCTTGCGGTTCG
CGGCGTGCCGGACGTGACAAACGGAAGCCGCACGTCTCACTAGTACCCTCGCAGACGGACAGCGCCAGGG
AGCAATGGCAGCGCGCCGACCGCGATGGGCTGTGGCCAATAGCGGCTGCTCAGCAGGGCGCGCCGAGAGC
AGCGGCCGGGAAGGGGCGGTGCGGGAGGCGGGGTGTGGGGCGGTAGTGTGGGCCCTGTTCCTGCCCGCGC
GGTGTTCCGCATTCTGCAAGCCTCCGGAGCGCACGTCGGCAGTCGGCTCCCTCGTTGACCGAATCACCGA
CCTCTCTCCCCAGGGGGATCCACCGGAGCTTACCATGACCGAGTACAAGCCCACGGTGCGCCTCGCCACC
CGCGACGACGTCCCCAGGGCCGTACGCACCCTCGCCGCCGCGTTCGCCGACTACCCCGCCACGCGCCACA
CCGTCGATCCGGACCGCCACATCGAGCGGGTCACCGAGCTGCAAGAACTCTTCCTCACGCGCGTCGGGCT
CGACATCGGCAAGGTGTGGGTCGCGGACGACGGCGCCGCGGTGGCGGTCTGGACCACGCCGGAGAGCGTC
GAAGCGGGGGCGGTGTTCGCCGAGATCGGCCCGCGCATGGCCGAGTTGAGCGGTTCCCGGCTGGCCGCGC
AGCAACAGATGGAAGGCCTCCTGGCGCCGCACCGGCCCAAGGAGCCCGCGTGGTTCCTGGCCACCGTCGG
CGTCTCGCCCGACCACCAGGGCAAGGGTCTGGGCAGCGCCGTCGTGCTCCCCGGAGTGGAGGCGGCCGAG
CGCGCCGGGGTGCCCGCCTTCCTGGAGACCTCCGCGCCCCGCAACCTCCCCTTCTACGAGCGGCTCGGCT
TCACCGTCACCGCCGACGTCGAGGTGCCCGAAGGACCGCGCACCTGGTGCATGACCCGCAAGCCCGGTGC
CTGACGCCCGCCCCACGACCCGCAGCGCCCGACCGAAAGGAGCGCACGACCCCATGCATCGGTACCTTTA
AGACCAATGACTTACAAGGCAGCTGTAGATCTTAGCCACTTTTTAAAAGAAAAGGGGGGACTGGAAGGGC
TAATTCACTCCCAACGAAGACAAGATCTGCTTTTTGCTTGTACTGGGTCTCTCTGGTTAGACCAGATCTG
AGCCTGGGAGCTCTCTGGCTAACTAGGGAACCCACTGCTTAAGCCTCAATAAAGCTTGCCTTGAGTGCTT
CAAGTAGTGTGTGCCCGTCTGTTGTGTGACTCTGGTAACTAGAGATCCCTCAGACCCTTTTAGTCAGTGT
GGAAAATCTCTAGCAGTAGTAGTTCATGTCATCTTATTATTCAGTATTTATAACTTGCAAAGAAATGAAT
ATCAGAGAGTGAGAGGAACTTGTTTATTGCAGCTTATAATGGTTACAAATAAAGCAATAGCATCACAAAT
TTCACAAATAAAGCATTTTTTTCACTGCATTCTAGTTGTGGTTTGTCCAAACTCATCAATGTATCTTATC
ATGTCTGGCTCTAGCTATCCCGCCCCTAACTCCGCCCATCCCGCCCCTAACTCCGCCCAGTTCCGCCCAT
TCTCCGCCCCATGGCTGACTAATTTTTTTTATTTATGCAGAGGCCGAGGCCGCCTCGGCCTCTGAGCTAT
TCCAGAAGTAGTGAGGAGGCTTTTTTGGAGGCCTAGGGACGTACCCAATTCGCCCTATAGTGAGTCGTAT
TACGCGCGCTCACTGGCCGTCGTTTTACAACGTCGTGACTGGGAAAACCCTGGCGTTACCCAACTTAATC
GCCTTGCAGCACATCCCCCTTTCGCCAGCTGGCGTAATAGCGAAGAGGCCCGCACCGATCGCCCTTCCCA
ACAGTTGCGCAGCCTGAATGGCGAATGGG
[124 nt withheld, positions 7730-7853]
C
[91 nt withheld, positions 7855-7945]
A
[49 nt withheld, positions 7947-7995]
CCTTTGACGTTGGAGTCCACGTTCTTT
[37 nt withheld, positions 8023-8059]
ACCCTATCTCGGTCTATTCTTTTGATTTATAAGGGATTTTGCCGATTTCGGCCTATTGGTTAAAAAATGA
GCTGATTTAACAAAAATTTAACGCGAATTTTAACAAAATATTAACGCTTACAATTTAGGTGGCACTTTTC
GGGGAAATGTGCGCGGAACCCCTATTTGTTTATTTTTCTAAATACATTCAAATATGTATCCGCTCATGAG
ACAATAACCCTGATAAATGCTTCAATAATATTGAAAAAGGAAGAGTATGAGTATTCAACATTTCCGTGTC
GCCCTTATTCCCTTTTTTGCGGCATTTTGCCTTCCTGTTTTTGCTCACCCAGAAACGCTGGTGAAAGTAA
AAGATGCTGAAGATCAGTTGGGTGCACGAGTGGGTTACATCGAACTGGATCTCAACAGCGGTAAGATCCT
TGAGAGTTTTCGCCCCGAAGAACGTTTTCCAATGATGAGCACTTTTAAAGTTCTGCTATGTGGCGCGGTA
TTATCCCGTATTGACGCCGGGCAAGAGCAACTCGGTCGCCGCATACACTATTCTCAGAATGACTTGGTTG
AGTACTCACCAGTCACAGAAAAGCATCTTACGGATGGCATGACAGTAAGAGAATTATGCAGTGCTGCCAT
AACCATGAGTGATAACACTGCGGCCAACTTACTTCTGACAACGATCGGAGGACCGAAGGAGCTAACCGCT
TTTTTGCACAACATGGGGGATCATGTAACTCGCCTTGATCGTTGGGAACCGGAGCTGAATGAAGCCATAC
CAAACGACGAGCGTGACACCACGATGCCTGTAGCAATGGCAACAACGTTGCGCAAACTATTAACTGGCGA
ACTACTTACTCTAGCTTCCCGGCAACAATTAATAGACTGGATGGAGGCGGATAAAGTTGCAGGACCACTT
CTGCGCTCGGCCCTTCCGGCTGGCTGGTTTATTGCTGATAAATCTGGAGCCGGTGAGCGTGGGTCTCGCG
GTATCATTGCAGCACTGGGGCCAGATGGTAAGCCCTCCCGTATCGTAGTTATCTACACGACGGGGAGTCA
GGCAACTATGGATGAACGAAATAGACAGATCGCTGAGATAGGTGCCTCACTGATTAAGCATTGGTAACTG
TCAGACCAAGTTTACTCATATATACTTTAGATTGATTTAAAACTTCATTTTTAATTTAAAAGGATCTAGG
TGAAGATCCTTTTTGATAATCTCATGACCAAAATCCCTTAACGTGAGTTTTCGTTCCACTGAGCGTCAGA
CCCCGTAGAAAAGATCAAAGGATCTTCTTGAGATCCTTTTTTTCTGCGCGTAATCTGCTGCTTGCAAACA
AAAAAACCACCGCTACCAGCGGTGGTTTGTTTGCCGGATCAAGAGCTACCAACTCTTTTTCCGAAGGTAA
CTGGCTTCAGCAGAGCGCAGATACCAAATACTGTTCTTCTAGTGTAGCCGTAGTTAGGCCACCACTTCAA
GAACTCTGTAGCACCGCCTACATACCTCGCTCTGCTAATCCTGTTACCAGTGGCTGCTGCCAGTGGCGAT
AAGTCGTGTCTTACCGGGTTGGACTCAAGACGATAGTTACCGGATAAGGCGCAGCGGTCGGGCTGAACGG
GGGGTTCGTGCACACAGCCCAGCTTGGAGCGAACGACCTACACCGAACTGAGATACCTACAGCGTGAGCT
ATGAGAAAGCGCCACGCTTCCCGAAGGGAGAAAGGCGGACAGGTATCCGGTAAGCGGCAGGGTCGGAACA
GGAGAGCGCACGAGGGAGCTTCCAGGGGGAAACGCCTGGTATCTTTATAGTCCTGTCGGGTTTCGCCACC
TCTGACTTGAGCGTCGATTTTTGTGATGCTCGTCAGGGGGGCGGAGCCTATGGAAAAACGCCAGCAACGC
GGCCTTTTTACGGTTCCTGGCCTTTTGCTGGCCTTTTGCTCACATGTTCTTTCCTGCGTTATCCCCTGAT
TCTGTGGATAACCGTATTACCGCCTTTGAGTGAGCTGATACCGCTCGCCGCAGCCGAACGACCGAGCGCA
GCGAGTCAGTGAGCGAGGAAGCGGAAGAGCGCCCAATACGCAAACCGCCTCTCCCCGCGCGTTGGCCGAT
TCATTAATGCAGCTGGCACGACAGGTTTCCCGACTGGAAAGCGGGCAGTGAGCGCAACGCAATTAATGTG
AGTTAGCTCACTCATTAGGCACCCCAGGCTTTACACTTTATGCTTCCGGCTCGTATGTTGTGTGGAATTG
TGAGCGGATAACAATTTCACACAGGAAACAGCTATGACCATGATTACGCCAAGCGCGCAATTAACCCTCA
CTAAAGGGAACAAAAGCTGGAGCTGCAAGCTTAA
