>Addgene plasmid #38245 | pLJM60-Ptb | addgene partial sequence | sequence record 54591 | CMV-F  5'-CGCAAATGGGCGGTAGGCGTG-3'
GTGACCGTCAGATCGCCTGGAGACGCCATCCACGCTGTTTTGACCTCCATAGAAGACACCGGGACCGATC
CAGCCTCCGCGGCCGGGAACGGTGCATTGGAACGCGGATTCCCCGTGCCAAGAGTGACGTAAGTACCGCC
TATAGAGTCTATAGGCCCACCCCCTTGGCTTCGTTAGAACGCGGCTACAATTAATACATAACCTTATGTA
TCATACACATACGATTTAGGTGACACTATAGAATAACATCCACTTTGCCTTTCTCTCCACAGGTGTCCAC
TCCCAGGTCCAACTGCACCTCGGTTCTATCGATTGAATTCACCATGGAAATGGACTACAAGGATGACGAT
GACAAGGGTGGTGGTGGTGGTGCGTCGACGATGGACGGCATCGTCCCAGACATAGCAGTCGGTACAAAGC
GGGGATCCGACGAGCTCTTCTCCACGTGTGTCAGCAACGGCCCCTTCATCATGAGCAGCTCTGCCTCAGC
AGCCAATGGAAACGATAGCAAGAAGTTCAAAGGTGACAACAGGAGCGCAGGAGTCCCTTCCAGAGTCATC
CATGTCAGAAAGCTGCCCAGCGATGTCACTGAGGGCGAGGTCATCTCCCTAGGGCTGCCCTTTGGAAAGG
TTACCAACCTTCTCATGCTGAAGGGGAAGAACCAGGCCTTCATTGAGATGAACACAGAGGAGGCTGCCAA
CACTATGGTTAACTACTATACATCGGTGGCGCCAGTGCTTCGTGGACAGCCCATCTACATCCAGTTCTCC
AACCACAAAGAGCTCAAGACCGACAGCTCGCCCAACCAGGCACGTGCCCAGGCAGCCCTGCAGGCTGTAA
ACTCCGTCCAGTCTGGAAACCTGGCCTTGGCAGCGTCCGCTGCTGCCGTGGATGCAGGAATGGCAATGGG
CAGGGCAGA
